>Addgene plasmid #125147 | pOTTC1761 - pAAV SYN1 DIO HA-hM3D(Gq) | addgene full sequence | sequence record 244359 | Addgene NGS Result
TTGGTCGCCCGGCCTCAGTGAGCGAGCGAGCGCGCAGAGAGGGAGTGGCCAACTCCATCACTAGGGGTTC
CTGCGGCCGCACGCGTGTGTCTAGACTGCAGAGGGCCCTGCGTATGAGTGCAAGTGGGTTTTAGGACCAG
GATGAGGCGGGGTGGGGGTGCCTACCTGACGACCGACCCCGACCCACTGGACAAGCACCCAACCCCCATT
CCCCAAATTGCGCATCCCCTATCAGAGAGGGGGAGGGGAAACAGGATGCGGCGAGGCGCGTGCGCACTGC
CAGCTTCAGCACCGCGGACAGTGCCTTCGCCCCCGCCTGGCGGCGCGCGCCACCGCCGCCTCAGCACTGA
AGGCGCGCTGACGTCACTCGCCGGTCCCCCGCAAACTCCCCTTCCCGGCCACCTTGGTCGCGTCCGCGCC
GCCGCCGGCCCAGCCGGACCGCACCACGCGAGGCGCGAGATAGGGGGGCACGGGCGCGACCATCTGCGCT
GCGGCGCCGGCGACTCAGCGCTGCCTCAGTCTGCGGTGGGCAGCGGAGGAGTCGTGTCGTGCCTGAGAGC
GCAGTCGAGAAGGTACCGGATCCTCTAGAGTCGACTCCGGAATAACTTCGTATAGGATACTTTATACGAA
GTTATGCAGAATGGTAGCTGGATTGTAGCTGCTATTAGCAATATGAAACCTCTTAATAACTTCGTATAGC
ATACATTATACGAAGTTATGGCGCGCCCTACAAGGCCTGCTCGGGTGCGCGCTTGTGAAAAATGACCGAC
TGTCTCTGCTGGTACTGCTGCTTGCGCCTCTTTTTTTTGTCACACTGGCACAGCAGCAGCATCTTGAAAG
TGGTTCTGAATGTTTTGTTGCACAGAGCATAGCACACGGGGTTCACGGTGCTGTTGATGTAGCACAGCCA
GTAGCCCAGATTCCAAAAGGTTTTGGGTATGCAGCTGTCACAAAAGGTGTTCACCAGAACCATGATGTTG
TATGGGGTCCAAGTGATGATGAAGGCAAGCAAGATCGCACTGAGGGTCTGGGCCGCTTTCTTCTCCTTGA
CCAGGGACATCCTTTTCCGCTTAGTGATCTGACTTCTGGTCTTCAGAGCAAACCTCTTGGCCAGAGTGGC
TTCCTTGAAGGACAGAGGTAGAGTGGCCGTGCTCTTACCCACTGAGGAGTTGACGTCAGAAGTCTTAGCT
GTGTCCACGGCTGACTCTAGCTGGATGGGAAGCTTGGAGAAGCTTTTTGGAAAACTGCCTCCATCGTCCA
CGCTCTTCTGGGCCTGCAGCTTGTCGGCTTTCCTCTCCAAGTCCACCATCCCCAGCTCCTCCTCAGGCAC
CTGCAGGTTGTCCGATGAGGGTAACTTGGTGGAGTTGAGGATGGTGCTGTGACCCGGAAGCTTGAGCACG
ATGGAGTAGATGGCTCTCGTCTCGGAGCCAATGTCCTCCTCGTCGGAGGAGGCGGAGTTCTCCAGGGAGG
CAGCAGCATCATTGTTGTTCCAACTGTCACTGCTGCTGTGGTCTTGGTCCATCTGCTCGGAGCTGGGTTT
CCAGCTCTTGGTTGTGAACCAGAAGTGGCAGCGGCCATACTTCCTCCTGTTGGAGCGTTTCATGCTTTGC
TGTTGAAGTTCGTAACTGCTGCAGCTTCGAGAACTGCCCGTGGGGTGGACAAAGTTTTCTGTCTCTGCCT
CTGTCCCAGAGGCTTGCAGGCCAGCAAGCTCTTTGGTACGCTTTTCAGTTTCCTTATAGATCCTCCAGTA
TAAAATAGTCATAATGGTGACAGGCATATAAAAACCAGCGATGGCTGTGCCAAAAGTAATGGTGGGCTCA
CTGAGGAACTGAATGAAGCACTCTCCCGGAGGCACAGTTCTCTTTCCAACAAAGTATTGCCAGAACAAGA
TGGCAGGAGCCCAAAGGACAAAGGAGATGACCCAAGCCAGACCGATCATCACACCGGCTCTCTTTGTTGT
TCGTTTGGCTCGGTACGTGAGCGGCCTCGTGATGGAAAAGTATCTGTCAAAGCTGATGACCAGAAGATTC
ATAACAGAGGCATTGCTGGCTACGCAGTCAATGGCAAGCCAGAGGTCACAGGCCAAGTTCCCTAAGGCCC
ATCGATTCATGATGATGTAGGTCGTAAACAGATTCATTGAAATGACCCCGATAATCAGATCGGCACAGGC
CAGGCTTAAGAGGAAGTAGTTGTTGACCGTCTTCAGCTGCTTGTTGACCTTAAATGACACAATTACCAGG
ATGTTGCCGATGATGGTCACCAAGGCCAGGATGCCCGTTAAGAAAGCGATGAAGACCACTTGCCAGACGG
TATGACCTCCCAGAGGGTCATCGGTGGTACCGTCTGGAGAGGAGAAATTGCCAGCTGCTCGAGAAACATT
GTAGCTGCCGAAATGAGTGACGGTTCCCGGGGGCAGCCCTGCATCGGAGGGGCTGTGTATCCAGGAGGAG
CTGATGTTTGGAAACAAAGGCGAGGTTGTACTGTTATTGTGCAAGGTAGCGTAATCTGGAACATCGTATG
GGTACATGGTGGCGTCGACTCTAGAGCTAGCGATAACTTCGTATAAAGTATCCTATACGAAGTTATTTGC
CTTAACCCAGAAATTATCACTGTTATTCTTTAGAATGGTGCAAAGAATAACTTCGTATAATGTATGCTAT
ACGAAGTTATGAATTCGATATCAAGCTTATCGATAATCAACCTCTGGATTACAAAATTTGTGAAAGATTG
ACTGGTATTCTTAACTATGTTGCTCCTTTTACGCTATGTGGATACGCTGCTTTAATGCCTTTGTATCATG
CTATTGCTTCCCGTATGGCTTTCATTTTCTCCTCCTTGTATAAATCCTGGTTGCTGTCTCTTTATGAGGA
GTTGTGGCCCGTTGTCAGGCAACGTGGCGTGGTGTGCACTGTGTTTGCTGACGCAACCCCCACTGGTTGG
GGCATTGCCACCACCTGTCAGCTCCTTTCCGGGACTTTCGCTTTCCCCCTCCCTATTGCCACGGCGGAAC
TCATCGCCGCCTGCCTTGCCCGCTGCTGGACAGGGGCTCGGCTGTTGGGCACTGACAATTCCGTGGTGTT
GTCGGGGAAATCATCGTCCTTTCCTTGGCTGCTCGCCTATGTTGCCACCTGGATTCTGCGCGGGACGTCC
TTCTGCTACGTCCCTTCGGCCCTCAATCCAGCGGACCTTCCTTCCCGCGGCCTGCTGCCGGCTCTGCGGC
CTCTTCCGCGTCTTCGCCTTCGCCCTCAGACGAGTCGGATCTCCCTTTGGGCCGCCTCCCCGCATCGATA
CCGAGCGCTGCTCGAGAGATCTACGGGTGGCATCCCTGTGACCCCTCCCCAGTGCCTCTCCTGGCCCTGG
AAGTTGCCACTCCAGTGCCCACCAGCCTTGTCCTAATAAAATTAAGTTGCATCATTTTGTCTGACTAGGT
GTCCTTCTATAATATTATGGGGTGGAGGGGGGTGGTATGGAGCAAGGGGCAAGTTGGGAAGACAACCTGT
AGGGCCTGCGGGGTCTATTGGGAACCAAGCTGGAGTGCAGTGGCACAATCTTGGCTCACTGCAATCTCCG
CCTCCTGGGTTCAAGCGATTCTCCTGCCTCAGCCTCCCGAGTTGTTGGGATTCCAGGCATGCATGACCAG
GCTCAGCTAATTTTTGTTTTTTTGGTAGAGACGGGGTTTCACCATATTGGCCAGGCTGGTCTCCAACTCC
TAATCTCAGGTGATCTACCCACCTTGGCCTCCCAAATTGCTGGGATTACAGGCGTGAACCACTGCTCCCT
TCCCTGTCCTTCTGATTTTGTAGGTAACCACGTGCGGACCGAGCGGCCGCAGGAACCCCTAGTGATGGAG
TTGGCCACTCCCTCTCTGCGCGCTCGCTCGCTCACTGAGGCCGGGCGACCAAAGGTCGCCCGACGCCCGG
GCTTTGCCCGGGCGGCCTCAGTGAGCGAGCGAGCGCGCAGCTGCCTGCAGGGGCGCCTGATGCGGTATTT
TCTCCTTACGCATCTGTGCGGTATTTCACACCGCATA
[95 nt withheld, positions 4028-4122]
T
[46 nt withheld, positions 4124-4169]
C
[141 nt withheld, positions 4171-4311]
CCTTTGACGTTGGAGTCCACGTTCTTT
[37 nt withheld, positions 4339-4375]
ACTCTATCTCGGGCTATTCTTTTGATTTATAAGGGATTTTGCCGATTTCGGTCTATTGGTTAAAAAATGA
GCTGATTTAACAAAAATTTAACGCGAATTTTAACAAAATATTAACGTTTACAATTTTATGGTGCACTCTC
AGTACAATCTGCTCTGATGCCGCATAGTTAAGCCAGCCCCGACACCCGCCAACACCCGCTGACGCGCCCT
GACGGGCTTGTCTGCTCCCGGCATCCGCTTACAGACAAGCTGTGACCGTCTCCGGGAGCTGCATGTGTCA
GAGGTTTTCACCGTCATCACCGAAACGCGCGAGACGAAAGGGCCTCGTGATACGCCTATTTTTATAGGTT
AATGTCATGATAATAATGGTTTCTTAGACGTCAGGTGGCACTTTTCGGGGAAATGTGCGCGGAACCCCTA
TTTGTTTATTTTTCTAAATACATTCAAATATGTATCCGCTCATGAGACAATAACCCTGATAAATGCTTCA
ATAATATTGAAAAAGGAAGAGTATGAGTATTCAACATTTCCGTGTCGCCCTTATTCCCTTTTTTGCGGCA
TTTTGCCTTCCTGTTTTTGCTCACCCAGAAACGCTGGTGAAAGTAAAAGATGCTGAAGATCAGTTGGGTG
CACGAGTGGGTTACATCGAACTGGATCTCAACAGCGGTAAGATCCTTGAGAGTTTTCGCCCCGAAGAACG
TTTTCCAATGATGAGCACTTTTAAAGTTCTGCTATGTGGCGCGGTATTATCCCGTATTGACGCCGGGCAA
GAGCAACTCGGTCGCCGCATACACTATTCTCAGAATGACTTGGTTGAGTACTCACCAGTCACAGAAAAGC
ATCTTACGGATGGCATGACAGTAAGAGAATTATGCAGTGCTGCCATAACCATGAGTGATAACACTGCGGC
CAACTTACTTCTGACAACGATCGGAGGACCGAAGGAGCTAACCGCTTTTTTGCACAACATGGGGGATCAT
GTAACTCGCCTTGATCGTTGGGAACCGGAGCTGAATGAAGCCATACCAAACGACGAGCGTGACACCACGA
TGCCTGTAGCAATGGCAACAACGTTGCGCAAACTATTAACTGGCGAACTACTTACTCTAGCTTCCCGGCA
ACAATTAATAGACTGGATGGAGGCGGATAAAGTTGCAGGACCACTTCTGCGCTCGGCCCTTCCGGCTGGC
TGGTTTATTGCTGATAAATCTGGAGCCGGTGAGCGTGGGTCTCGCGGTATCATTGCAGCACTGGGGCCAG
ATGGTAAGCCCTCCCGTATCGTAGTTATCTACACGACGGGGAGTCAGGCAACTATGGATGAACGAAATAG
ACAGATCGCTGAGATAGGTGCCTCACTGATTAAGCATTGGTAACTGTCAGACCAAGTTTACTCATATATA
CTTTAGATTGATTTAAAACTTCATTTTTAATTTAAAAGGATCTAGGTGAAGATCCTTTTTGATAATCTCA
TGACCAAAATCCCTTAACGTGAGTTTTCGTTCCACTGAGCGTCAGACCCCGTAGAAAAGATCAAAGGATC
TTCTTGAGATCCTTTTTTTCTGCGCGTAATCTGCTGCTTGCAAACAAAAAAACCACCGCTACCAGCGGTG
GTTTGTTTGCCGGATCAAGAGCTACCAACTCTTTTTCCGAAGGTAACTGGCTTCAGCAGAGCGCAGATAC
CAAATACTGTTCTTCTAGTGTAGCCGTAGTTAGGCCACCACTTCAAGAACTCTGTAGCACCGCCTACATA
CCTCGCTCTGCTAATCCTGTTACCAGTGGCTGCTGCCAGTGGCGATAAGTCGTGTCTTACCGGGTTGGAC
TCAAGACGATAGTTACCGGATAAGGCGCAGCGGTCGGGCTGAACGGGGGGTTCGTGCACACAGCCCAGCT
TGGAGCGAACGACCTACACCGAACTGAGATACCTACAGCGTGAGCTATGAGAAAGCGCCACGCTTCCCGA
AGGGAGAAAGGCGGACAGGTATCCGGTAAGCGGCAGGGTCGGAACAGGAGAGCGCACGAGGGAGCTTCCA
GGGGGAAACGCCTGGTATCTTTATAGTCCTGTCGGGTTTCGCCACCTCTGACTTGAGCGTCGATTTTTGT
GATGCTCGTCAGGGGGGCGGAGCCTATGGAAAAACGCCAGCAACGCGGCCTTTTTACGGTTCCTGGCCTT
TTGCTGGCCTTTTGCTCACATGTCCTGCAGGCAGCTGCGCGCTCGCTCGCTCACTGAGGCCGCCCGGGCG
TCGGGCGACCT
Features (pLannotate 1.2.2; 23 found; start..end, strand, type, name):
      1..72      -  repeat_region  AAV2 ITR (fragment): inverted terminal repeat of adeno-associated virus serotype 2 inverted
    117..564     +  promoter       hSyn promoter: human synapsin I promoter; confers neuron-specific expression (Kügler et al., 2003)
    578..595     +  misc_feature   MCS (fragment): pUC18/19 multiple cloning site
    602..635     +  protein_bind   lox2272: Cre-mediated recombination occurs in the 8-bp core sequence (GGATACTT). lox2272 sites are compatible with each other, but incompatible with loxP or loxN sites (Lee and Saito, 1988). Cre recombinase
    636..685     -  intron         β-globin intron (fragment): internally truncated intron from human β-globin
    686..719     +  protein_bind   loxP: Cre-mediated recombination occurs in the 8-bp core sequence (GCATACAT). Cre recombinase
    731..2497    -  CDS            CHRM3: ACM3_HUMAN - Experimental evidence at protein level: Swiss-Prot protein existence level 1. The muscarinic acetylcholine receptor mediates various cellular responses, including inhibition of adenylate cyclase, breakdown of phosphoinositides and modulation of potassium channels through the action of G proteins. Primary transducing effect is Pi turnover. From Homo sapiens (Human).
   2498..2524    -  CDS            3xHA (fragment): three tandem HA epitope tags
   2553..2586    -  protein_bind   lox2272: Cre-mediated recombination occurs in the 8-bp core sequence (GGATACTT). lox2272 sites are compatible with each other, but incompatible with loxP or loxN sites (Lee and Saito, 1988). Cre recombinase
   2587..2636    -  intron         β-globin intron (fragment): internally truncated intron from human β-globin
   2637..2670    -  protein_bind   loxP: Cre-mediated recombination occurs in the 8-bp core sequence (GCATACAT). Cre recombinase
   2671..2695    +  misc_feature   MCS (fragment): pBluescript multiple cloning site
   2695..3283    +  misc_feature   WPRE: woodchuck hepatitis virus posttranscriptional regulatory element
   3315..3791    +  polyA_signal   hGH poly(A) signal: human growth hormone polyadenylation signal
   3831..3971    +  repeat_region  AAV2 ITR: inverted terminal repeat of adeno-associated virus serotype 2 inverted
   3976..4027    -  misc_feature   bom (fragment): basis of mobility region from pBR322
   4046..4501    +  rep_origin     f1 ori (sequence partly withheld): f1 bacteriophage origin of replication; arrow indicates direction of (+) strand synthesis
   4502..4551    -  misc_feature   bom (fragment): basis of mobility region from pBR322
   4653..4688    -  CDS            rop (fragment): Rop protein, which maintains plasmids at low copy number; rop
   4783..4887    +  promoter       AmpR promoter: bla
   4888..5748    +  CDS            AmpR: β-lactamase; bla; confers resistance to ampicillin, carbenicillin, and related antibiotics
   5919..6507    +  rep_origin     ori: high-copy-number ColE1/pMB1/pBR322/pUC origin of replication
   6569..6614    -  repeat_region  AAV2 ITR (fragment): inverted terminal repeat of adeno-associated virus serotype 2 inverted
