[The description below was written by a language model from this plasmid's Addgene catalogue record and pLannotate feature annotations shown in this document.]
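Description:
pOTTC1761 - pAAV SYN1 DIO HA-hM3D(Gq) is an adeno-associated virus transfer plasmid for Cre-dependent, neuron-restricted expression of the stimulatory DREADD hM3D(Gq). It was built in the pOTTC901 pAAV SYN1 DIO backbone by ligation-independent cloning of an insert amplified from an earlier plasmid in the same series. The plasmid carries an ampicillin resistance gene (AmpR with its bla promoter), a ColE1/pUC-type origin and an f1 origin. The catalogue lists it as low copy and propagated in a recombination-deficient stable strain, a common precaution for ITR-containing plasmids. The catalogue gives a total size of 6,124 bp, whereas the annotated full-sequence record is 6,626 nt; the reason for this discrepancy is not explained.

Between the AAV2 inverted terminal repeats, which direct replication and packaging of the cassette into AAV particles, the human synapsin I promoter sits upstream of a double-floxed inverted open reading frame (DIO). The coding sequence, an engineered human CHRM3 (M3 muscarinic receptor) with an N-terminal HA epitope tag, lies in antisense orientation. It is flanked on each side by a lox2272 and a loxP site, with the two pairs in opposing orientations. Without Cre, no functional receptor transcript is produced. Cre recombination inverts the cassette and then excises one site of each pair, locking the receptor in the sense orientation under the synapsin promoter. A WPRE and the human growth hormone polyadenylation signal downstream enhance transcript processing and expression.

The construct is used to make AAV for chemogenetic activation of genetically defined, Cre-expressing neurons through Gq signalling. The HA tag allows immunodetection of the receptor.
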