Addgene plasmid #125147: pOTTC1761 - pAAV SYN1 DIO HA-hM3D(Gq)
Purpose: An adeno-associated viral vector expressing Cre-dependent HA-tagged stimulatory DREADD (hM3D(Gq)) from a synapsin promoter
Depositing lab: Christopher Richie. Depositing organization: National Institute on Drug Abuse (NIDA).
Backbone
  Vector backbone: pOTTC901 - pAAV SYN1 DIO GIRK4-Myc
  Backbone manufacturer: NIDA_GEVVC
  Backbone size w/o insert (bp): 4811
  Total vector size (bp): 6124
  Vector type: Mammalian Expression, AAV, Cre/Lox
Growth in bacteria
  Bacterial resistance: Ampicillin, 100 μg/mL
  Growth temperature: 30°C
  Growth strain: NEB Stable
  Copy number: Low Copy
Gene/Insert
  Gene/Insert name: HA-tagged hM3D(Gq)
  Species: H. sapiens (human)
  Insert size (bp): 1800
  GenBank ID: 1131 CHRM3
  Entrez Gene: CHRM3 (a.k.a. EGBRS, HM3, PBS, m3AChR)
  Promoter: SYN1
  Tag / fusion protein: HA (N terminal on insert)
  Cloning method: Ligation Independent Cloning
  Sequencing primers: 5′ hSYN1 F417 ACTCAGCGCTGCCTCAGTCT; 3′ WPRE R1 ATGAAAGCCATACGGGAAGC
Resource information
  A portion of this plasmid was derived from a plasmid made by: Insert was amplified from pOTTC1328, Addgene 89149
Terms and licenses: Academic/Nonprofit Terms; Industry Terms: Not Available to Industry
How to cite: pOTTC1761 - pAAV SYN1 DIO HA-hM3D(Gq) was a gift from Christopher Richie (Addgene plasmid # 125147 ; http://n2t.net/addgene:125147 ; RRID:Addgene_125147)
